Addgene plasmid #162800: pFBP-2_6.sensor
Purpose: Yeast expression of the RNA-based sensor for fructose-1,6-bisphosphate #2_6
Depositing lab: Matthias Heinemann. Depositing organization: University of Groningen. Publication: A synthetic RNA-based biosensor for fructose-1,6-bisphosphate that reports glycolytic flux. Ortega AD, Takhaveev V, Vedelaar SR, Long Y, Mestre-Farras N, Incarnato D, Ersoy F, Olsen LF, Mayer G, Heinemann M. Cell Chem Biol. 2021 Apr 22. pii: S2451-9456(21)00161-6. doi: 10.1016/j.chembiol.2021.04.006. PubMed 33915105.
Backbone
  Vector backbone: pCS1748
  Backbone manufacturer: https://doi.org/10.1093/nar/gks636
  Backbone size w/o insert (bp): 8187
  Total vector size (bp): 8305
  Vector type: Yeast Expression
  Selectable markers: URA3
Growth in bacteria
  Bacterial resistance: Ampicillin, 100 μg/mL
  Growth temperature: 37°C
  Growth strain: DH5alpha
  Copy number: Low Copy
Gene/Insert
  Gene/Insert name: 2_6_RNA-device
  Species: Synthetic; Tobacco ringspot virus
  Insert size (bp): 123
  GenBank ID: 2_6_RNA-device
  Cloning method: Restriction Enzyme; 5′ cloning site AvrII (not destroyed); 3′ cloning site XhoI (not destroyed)
  Sequencing primers: 5′ -; 3′ CAGGAAACAGCTATGACCATG
Terms and licenses: Academic/Nonprofit Terms; Industry Terms: Not Available to Industry
How to cite: pFBP-2_6.sensor was a gift from Matthias Heinemann (Addgene plasmid # 162800 ; http://n2t.net/addgene:162800 ; RRID:Addgene_162800)
