[The description below was written by a language model from this plasmid's Addgene catalogue record and pLannotate feature annotations shown in this document.]
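Description:
pFBP-2_6.sensor is a yeast expression plasmid built on the pCS1748 backbone, a centromeric shuttle vector of about 8.3 kb. In Saccharomyces cerevisiae it is maintained through a CEN6/ARS element, which keeps it at low, stable copy number, and is selected by the URA3 auxotrophic marker (counterselectable with 5-FOA). In E. coli it is propagated through a ColE1/pUC-type origin with ampicillin resistance. The catalogue lists it as low copy, although the annotated origin is of the high-copy type. An f1 origin, T7 and T3 promoters and lacZα/lac remnants reflect a pBluescript-like ancestry. The annotated NeoR/KanR, rop, lacI and bom features are only fragments and are unlikely to be functional.

The payload is a dual-reporter arrangement. One TEF1 promoter drives mCherry with a CYC1 terminator. A second TEF1 promoter drives yeast-enhanced GFP ending in an ADH1 terminator. The 123 bp synthetic 2_6 RNA device was cloned between AvrII and XhoI. The feature table detects a fragment of the tobacco ringspot virus satellite hammerhead ribozyme between the yeGFP coding sequence and the ADH1 terminator, so the device appears to lie in the 3′ untranslated region of the GFP transcript.

In devices of this general type, an aptamer coupled to the ribozyme makes self-cleavage, and therefore transcript stability and GFP output, responsive to ligand binding. The record does not spell out the mechanism or the direction of the response for this variant. The constitutively expressed mCherry presumably serves as an internal reference for normalising the GFP signal. The stated purpose is yeast expression of RNA-based sensor variant 2_6 for fructose-1,6-bisphosphate, a metabolite used in the associated work as a readout of glycolytic flux.
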