Features (pLannotate 1.2.2; 26 found; start..end, strand, type, name):
    137..186     +  misc_feature   bom (fragment): basis of mobility region from pBR322
    194..409     +  promoter       URA3 promoter: S. cerevisiae URA3
    410..1213    +  CDS            URA3: orotidine-5'-phosphate decarboxylase, required for uracil biosynthesis; S. cerevisiae URA3; yeast auxotrophic marker, counterselectable with 5-fluoroorotic acid (5-FOA)
   1292..1343    +  misc_feature   bom (fragment): basis of mobility region from pBR322
   1371..1799    -  rep_origin     f1 ori (sequence partly withheld): f1 bacteriophage origin of replication; arrow indicates direction of (+) strand synthesis
   1803..1960    -  CDS            lacZα (fragment): LacZα fragment of β-galactosidase; lacZ fragment
   1963..1981    +  promoter       T7 promoter: promoter for bacteriophage T7 RNA polymerase
   1995..2392    +  promoter       TEF1 promoter: S. cerevisiae TEF1; promoter for EF-1α
   2416..3123    +  CDS            mCherry: mCherry is a basic (constitutively fluorescent) red fluorescent protein published in 2004, derived from Discosoma sp.. It is reported to be a very rapidly-maturing monomer with low acid sensitivity.
   3148..3395    +  terminator     CYC1 terminator: S. cerevisiae CYC1; transcription terminator for CYC1
   3406..3933    -  CDS            NeoR/KanR (fragment): aminoglycoside phosphotransferase from Tn5; aph(3')-II (or nptII); confers resistance to neomycin, kanamycin, and G418 (Geneticin®)
   3960..4356    +  promoter       TEF1 promoter: S. cerevisiae TEF1; promoter for EF-1α
   4362..4397    +  misc_feature   MCS (fragment): pBluescript multiple cloning site
   4416..5132    +  CDS            yeGFP: yeast-enhanced green fluorescent protein codons optimized for translation in S. cerevisiae and C. albicans
   5171..5187    +  misc_RNA       sTRSV HHRz (fragment): hammerhead ribozyme from the tobacco ringspot virus satellite RNA (Khvorova et al., 2003)
   5291..5478    +  terminator     ADH1 terminator: S. cerevisiae ADH1; transcription terminator for the S. cerevisiae alcohol dehydrogenase 1 (ADH1) gene
   5526..5544    -  promoter       T3 promoter: promoter for bacteriophage T3 RNA polymerase
   5589..5605    -  protein_bind   lac operator: The lac repressor binds to the lac operator to inhibit transcription in E. coli. This inhibition can be relieved by adding lactose or isopropyl-β-D-thiogalactopyranoside (IPTG). lac repressor encoded by lacI
   5613..5643    -  promoter       lac promoter: promoter for the E. coli lac operon
   5658..5679    -  protein_bind   CAP binding site: CAP binding activates transcription in the presence of cAMP. E. coli catabolite activator protein
   5692..5784    -  CDS            lacI (fragment): lac repressor; lacI; The lac repressor binds to the lac operator to inhibit transcription in E. coli. This inhibition can be relieved by adding lactose or isopropyl-β-D-thiogalactopyranoside (IPTG).
   5967..6555    -  rep_origin     ori: high-copy-number ColE1/pMB1/pBR322/pUC origin of replication
   6726..7586    -  CDS            AmpR: β-lactamase; bla; confers resistance to ampicillin, carbenicillin, and related antibiotics
   7587..7691    -  promoter       AmpR promoter: bla
   7728..8231    +  misc_feature   CEN/ARS: S. cerevisiae CEN6 centromere fused to an autonomously replicating sequence
   8299..35      +  CDS            rop (fragment) (across the origin): Rop protein, which maintains plasmids at low copy number; rop
>Addgene plasmid #162800 | pFBP-2_6.sensor | addgene full sequence | sequence record 323178 | Addgene NGS Result
TCGCGCGTTTCGGTGATGACGGTGAAAACCTCTGACACATGCAGCTCCCGGAGACGGTCACAGCTTGTCT
GTAAGCGGATGCCGGGAGCAGACAAGCCCGTCAGGGCGCGTCAGCGGGTGTTGGCGGGGGTCGGGGCTGG
CTTAACTATGCGGCATCAGAGCAGATTGTACTGAGAGTGCACCATACCACCTTTTCAATTCATCATTTTT
TTTTTATTCTTTTTTTTGATTTCGGTTTCCTTGAAATTTTTTTGATTCGGTAATCTCCGAACAGAAGGAA
GAACGAAGGAAGGAGCACAGACTTAGATTGGTATATATACGCATATGTAGTGTTGAAGAAACATGAAATT
GCCCAGTATTCTTAACCCAACTGCACAGAACAAAAACCTGCAGGAAACGAAGATAAATCATGTCGAAAGC
TACATATAAGGAACGTGCTGCTACTCATCCTAGTCCTGTTGCTGCCAAGCTATTTAATATCATGCACGAA
AAGCAAACAAACTTGTGTGCTTCATTGGATGTTCGTACCACCAAGGAATTACTGGAGTTAGTTGAAGCAT
TAGGTCCCAAAATTTGTTTACTAAAAACACATGTGGATATCTTGACTGATTTTTCCATGGAGGGCACAGT
TAAGCCGCTAAAGGCATTATCCGCCAAGTACAATTTTTTACTCTTCGAAGACAGAAAATTTGCTGACATT
GGTAATACAGTCAAATTGCAGTACTCTGCGGGTGTATACAGAATAGCAGAATGGGCAGACATTACGAATG
CACACGGTGTGGTGGGCCCAGGTATTGTTAGCGGTTTGAAGCAGGCGGCAGAAGAAGTAACAAAGGAACC
TAGAGGCCTTTTGATGTTAGCAGAATTGTCATGCAAGGGCTCCCTATCTACTGGAGAATATACTAAGGGT
ACTGTTGACATTGCGAAGAGCGACAAAGATTTTGTTATCGGCTTTATTGCTCAAAGAGACATGGGTGGAA
GAGATGAAGGTTACGATTGGTTGATTATGACACCCGGTGTGGGTTTAGATGACAAGGGAGACGCATTGGG
TCAACAGTATAGAACCGTGGATGATGTGGTCTCTACAGGATCTGACATTATTATTGTTGGAAGAGGACTA
TTTGCAAAGGGAAGGGATGCTAAGGTAGAGGGTGAACGTTACAGAAAAGCAGGCTGGGAAGCATATTTGA
GAAGATGCGGCCAGCAAAACTAAAAAACTGTATTATAAGTAAATGCATGTATACTAAACTCACAAATTAG
AGCTTCAATTTAATTATATCAGTTATTACCCTATGCGGTGTGAAATACCGCACAGATGCGTAAGGAGAAA
ATACCGCATCAGGAAATTGTAAGCGTTAATATTTTGTTAAAATTCGCGTTAAATTTTTGTTAAATCAGCT
CATTTTTTAACCAATAGGCCGAAATCGGCAAAATCCCTTATAAATCAAAAGAATAGACCGAGATAGGGT
[37 nt withheld, positions 1470-1506]
AAAGAACGTGGACTCCAACGTCAAAGG
[49 nt withheld, positions 1534-1582]
T
[91 nt withheld, positions 1584-1674]
G
[124 nt withheld, positions 1676-1799]
CCATTCGCCATTCAGGCTGCGCAACTGTTGGGAAGGGCGATCGGTGCGGGCCTCTTCGCTATTACGCCAG
CTGGCGAAAGGGGGATGTGCTGCAAGGCGATTAAGTTGGGTAACGCCAGGGTTTTCCCAGTCACGACGTT
GTAAAACGACGGCCAGTGAATTGTAATACGACTCACTATAGGGCGAATTGGAGCTCATAGCTTCAAAATG
TTTCTACTCCTTTTTTACTCTTCCAGATTTTCTCGGACTCCGCGCATCGCCGTACCACTTCAAAACACCC
AAGCACAGCATACTAAATTTCCCCTCTTTCTTCCTCTAGGGTGTCGTTAATTACCCGTACTAAAGGTTTG
GAAAAGAAAAAAGAGACCGCCTCGTTTCTTTTTCTTCGTCGAAAAAGGCAATAAAAATTTTTATCACGTT
TCTTTTTCTTGAAAATTTTTTTTTGATTTTTTTCTCTTTCGATGACCTCCCATTGATATTTAAGTTAATA
AACGGTCTTCAATTTCTCAAGTTTCAGTTTCATTTTTCTTGTTCTATTACAACTTTTTTTACTTCTTGCT
CATTAGAAAGAAAGCATAGCAATCTAATCTAAGTTTTGCCGCGGGAAATAATGTCTATGGTTAGTAAAGG
AGAAGAAAATAACATGGCAATCATTAAGGAGTTCATGAGATTCAAAGTTCACATGGAAGGTTCTGTAAAT
GGACATGAATTTGAAATAGAAGGTGAAGGAGAAGGAAGGCCTTATGAAGGAACCCAAACCGCGAAGCTAA
AAGTTACTAAGGGTGGCCCATTACCATTTGCATGGGATATCCTTAGCCCTCAATTCATGTATGGGTCAAA
GGCTTATGTCAAGCACCCCGCCGACATTCCAGACTATCTAAAGTTATCTTTTCCCGAAGGGTTTAAGTGG
GAGCGTGTGATGAACTTCGAAGACGGTGGCGTGGTAACAGTGACTCAGGATTCGTCCCTGCAAGATGGTG
AATTTATCTACAAAGTCAAATTAAGAGGAACTAACTTTCCATCTGACGGCCCGGTTATGCAAAAAAAGAC
AATGGGCTGGGAGGCCTCCTCAGAACGAATGTACCCTGAAGATGGTGCCTTGAAGGGTGAGATTAAACAA
AGATTGAAATTGAAAGATGGTGGACATTATGACGCTGAGGTTAAAACGACATACAAAGCTAAGAAACCTG
TCCAGCTCCCAGGTGCTTACAATGTAAATATAAAACTTGATATTACATCACATAATGAAGATTATACGAT
AGTTGAACAATACGAAAGGGCTGAGGGGAGACATAGTACTGGTGGCATGGATGAACTATACAAATAATAA
GCGGCCGCGAGGGCCGCATCATGTAATTAGTTATGTCACGCTTACATTCACGCCCTCCCCCCACATCCGC
TCTAACCGAAAAGGAAGGAGTTAGACAACCTGAAGTCTAGGTCCCTATTTATTTTTTTATAGTTATGTTA
GTATTAAGAACGTTATTTATATTTCAAATTTTTCTTTTTTTTCTGTACAGACGCGTGTACGCATGTAACA
TTATACTGAAAACCTTGCTTGAGAAGGTTTTGGGACGCTCGAAGGCTTTAATTTGCGGCCTCTAGACGCC
TTGAGCCTGGCGAACAGTTCGGCTGGCGCGAGCCCCTGATGCTCTTCGTCCAGATCATCCTGATCGACAA
GACCGGCTTCCATCCGAGTACGTGCTCGCTCGATGCGATGTTTCGCTTGGTGGTCGAATGGGCAGGTAGC
CGGATCAAGCGTATGCAGCCGCCGCATTGCATCAGCCATGATGGATACTTTCTCGGCAGGAGCAAGGTGA
GATGACAGGAGATCCTGCCCCGGCACTTCGCCCAATAGCAGCCAGTCCCTTCCCGCTTCAGTGACAACGT
CGAGCACAGCTGCGCAAGGAACGCCCGTCGTGGCCAGCCACGATAGCCGCGCTGCCTCGTCCTGCAGTTC
ATTCAGGGCACCGGACAGGTCGGTCTTGACAAAAAGAACCGGGCGCCCCTGCGCTGACAGCCGGAACACG
GCGGCATCAGAGCAGCCGATTGTCTGTTGTGCCCAGTCATAGCCGAATAGCCTCTCCACCCAAGCGGCCG
GAGAACCTGCGTGCAATCCATCTTGTTCAATCATGCGAAACGATCCTCATCCTGTCATCGATAGCTTCAA
AATGTTTCTACTCCTTTTTTACTCTTCCAGATTTTCTCGGACTCCGCGCATCGCCGTACCACTTCAAAAC
ACCCAAGCACAGCATACTAAATTTCCCCTCTTTCTTCCTCTAGGGTGTCGTTAATTACCCGTACTAAAGG
TTTGGAAAAGAAAAAAGAGACCGCCTCGTTTCTTTTTCTTCGTCGAAAAAGGCAATAAAAATTTTTATCA
CGTTTCTTTTTCTTGAAAATTTTTTTTTGATTTTTTTCTCTTTCGATGACCTCCCATTGATATTTAAGTT
AATAAACGGTCTTCAATTTCTCAAGTTTCAGTTTCATTTTTCTTGTTCTATTACAACTTTTTTTACTTCT
TGCTCATTAGAAAGAAAGCATAGCAATCTAATCTAAGTTTTGGGATCCCCCGGGCTGCAGGAATTCGATA
TCAAGCTTGGAGATCTAAAAGAAATAATGTCTAAAGGTGAAGAATTATTCACTGGTGTTGTCCCAATTTT
GGTTGAATTAGATGGTGATGTTAATGGTCACAAATTTTCTGTCTCCGGTGAAGGTGAAGGTGATGCTACT
TACGGTAAATTGACCTTAAAATTTATTTGTACTACTGGTAAATTGCCAGTTCCATGGCCAACCTTAGTCA
CTACTTTCGGTTATGGTGTTCAATGTTTTGCGAGATACCCAGATCATATGAAACAACATGACTTTTTCAA
GTCTGCCATGCCAGAAGGTTATGTTCAAGAAAGAACTATTTTTTTCAAAGATGACGGTAACTACAAGACC
AGAGCTGAAGTCAAGTTTGAAGGTGATACCTTAGTTAATAGAATCGAATTAAAAGGTATTGATTTTAAAG
AAGATGGTAACATTTTAGGTCACAAATTGGAATACAACTATAACTCTCACAATGTTTACATCATGGCTGA
CAAACAAAAGAATGGTATCAAAGTTAACTTCAAAATTAGACACAACATTGAAGATGGTTCTGTTCAATTA
GCTGACCATTATCAACAAAATACTCCAATTGGTGATGGTCCAGTCTTGTTACCAGACAACCATTACTTAT
CCACTCAATCTGCCTTATCCAAAGATCCAAACGAAAAGAGAGACCACATGGTCTTGTTAGAATTTGTTAC
TGCTGCTGGTATTATCCATGGTATGGATGAATTGTACAAATAAAGCCTAGGAAACAAACAAAGCTGTCAC
CGGAATAGGAGTCCGGTCTGATGAGTCCACTTGCTGAGGATCCGACGGTTCCTCATGTGTTGACGAAGGA
CGAAACAGCAAAAAGAAAAATAAAAACTCGAGCCTCGAGAGGGCGCGCCACTTCTAAATAAGCGAATTTC
TTATGATTTATGATTTTTATTATTAAATAAGTTATAAAAAAAATAAGTGTATACAAATTTTAAAGTGACT
CTTAGGTTTTAAAACGAAAATTCTTATTCTTGAGTAACTCTTTCCTGTAGGTCAGGTTGCTTTCTCAGGT
ATAGTATGAGGTCGCTCTTATTGACCACACCTCTACCGGCAGATCCGCTAGGGATAACAGGGTAATATAG
GTACCAGCTTTTGTTCCCTTTAGTGAGGGTTAATTTCGAGCTTGGCGTAATCATGGTCATAGCTGTTTCC
TGTGTGAAATTGTTATCCGCTCACAATTCCACACAACATACGAGCCGGAAGCATAAAGTGTAAAGCCTGG
GGTGCCTAATGAGTGAGCTAACTCACATTAATTGCGTTGCGCTCACTGCCCGCTTTCCAGTCGGGAAACC
TGTCGTGCCAGCTGCATTAATGAATCGGCCAACGCGCGGGGAGAGGCGGTTTGCGTATTGGGCGCTCTTC
CGCTTCCTCGCTCACTGACTCGCTGCGCTCGGTCGTTCGGCTGCGGCGAGCGGTATCAGCTCACTCAAAG
GCGGTAATACGGTTATCCACAGAATCAGGGGATAACGCAGGAAAGAACATGTGAGCAAAAGGCCAGCAAA
AGGCCAGGAACCGTAAAAAGGCCGCGTTGCTGGCGTTTTTCCATAGGCTCCGCCCCCCTGACGAGCATCA
CAAAAATCGACGCTCAAGTCAGAGGTGGCGAAACCCGACAGGACTATAAAGATACCAGGCGTTTCCCCCT
GGAAGCTCCCTCGTGCGCTCTCCTGTTCCGACCCTGCCGCTTACCGGATACCTGTCCGCCTTTCTCCCTT
CGGGAAGCGTGGCGCTTTCTCATAGCTCACGCTGTAGGTATCTCAGTTCGGTGTAGGTCGTTCGCTCCAA
GCTGGGCTGTGTGCACGAACCCCCCGTTCAGCCCGACCGCTGCGCCTTATCCGGTAACTATCGTCTTGAG
TCCAACCCGGTAAGACACGACTTATCGCCACTGGCAGCAGCCACTGGTAACAGGATTAGCAGAGCGAGGT
ATGTAGGCGGTGCTACAGAGTTCTTGAAGTGGTGGCCTAACTACGGCTACACTAGAAGAACAGTATTTGG
TATCTGCGCTCTGCTGAAGCCAGTTACCTTCGGAAAAAGAGTTGGTAGCTCTTGATCCGGCAAACAAACC
ACCGCTGGTAGCGGTGGTTTTTTTGTTTGCAAGCAGCAGATTACGCGCAGAAAAAAAGGATCTCAAGAAG
ATCCTTTGATCTTTTCTACGGGGTCTGACGCTCAGTGGAACGAAAACTCACGTTAAGGGATTTTGGTCAT
GAGATTATCAAAAAGGATCTTCACCTAGATCCTTTTAAATTAAAAATGAAGTTTTAAATCAATCTAAAGT
ATATATGAGTAAACTTGGTCTGACAGTTACCAATGCTTAATCAGTGAGGCACCTATCTCAGCGATCTGTC
TATTTCGTTCATCCATAGTTGCCTGACTCCCCGTCGTGTAGATAACTACGATACGGGAGGGCTTACCATC
TGGCCCCAGTGCTGCAATGATACCGCGAGACCCACGCTCACCGGCTCCAGATTTATCAGCAATAAACCAG
CCAGCCGGAAGGGCCGAGCGCAGAAGTGGTCCTGCAACTTTATCCGCCTCCATCCAGTCTATTAATTGTT
GCCGGGAAGCTAGAGTAAGTAGTTCGCCAGTTAATAGTTTGCGCAACGTTGTTGCCATTGCTACAGGCAT
CGTGGTGTCACGCTCGTCGTTTGGTATGGCTTCATTCAGCTCCGGTTCCCAACGATCAAGGCGAGTTACA
TGATCCCCCATGTTGTGCAAAAAAGCGGTTAGCTCCTTCGGTCCTCCGATCGTTGTCAGAAGTAAGTTGG
CCGCAGTGTTATCACTCATGGTTATGGCAGCACTGCATAATTCTCTTACTGTCATGCCATCCGTAAGATG
CTTTTCTGTGACTGGTGAGTACTCAACCAAGTCATTCTGAGAATAGTGTATGCGGCGACCGAGTTGCTCT
TGCCCGGCGTCAATACGGGATAATACCGCGCCACATAGCAGAACTTTAAAAGTGCTCATCATTGGAAAAC
GTTCTTCGGGGCGAAAACTCTCAAGGATCTTACCGCTGTTGAGATCCAGTTCGATGTAACCCACTCGTGC
ACCCAACTGATCTTCAGCATCTTTTACTTTCACCAGCGTTTCTGGGTGAGCAAAAACAGGAAGGCAAAAT
GCCGCAAAAAAGGGAATAAGGGCGACACGGAAATGTTGAATACTCATACTCTTCCTTTTTCAATATTATT
GAAGCATTTATCAGGGTTATTGTCTCATGAGCGGATACATATTTGAATGTATTTAGAAAAATAAACAAAT
AGGGGTTCCGCGCACATTTCCCCGAAAAGTGCCACCTGGGTCCTTTTCATCACGTGCTATAAAAATAATT
ATAATTTAAATTTTTTAATATAAATATATAAATTAAAAATAGAAAGTAAAAAAAGAAATTAAAGAAAAAA
TAGTTTTTGTTTTCCGAAGATGTAAAAGACTCTAGGGGGATCGCCAACAAATACTACCTTTTATCTTGCT
CTTCCTGCTCTCAGGTATTAATGCCGAATTGTTTCATCTTGTCTGTGTAGAAGACCACACACGAAAATCC
TGTGATTTTACATTTTACTTATCGTTAATCGAATGTATATCTATTTAATCTGCTTTTCTTGTCTAATAAA
TATATATGTAAAGTACGCTTTTTGTTGAAATTTTTTAAACCTTTGTTTATTTTTTTTTCTTCATTCCGTA
ACTCTTCTACCTTCTTTATTTACTTTCTAAAATCCAAATACAAAACATAAAAATAAATAAACACAGAGTA
AATTCCCAAATTATTCCATCATTAAAAGATACGAGGCGCGTGTAAGTTACAGGCAAGCGATCCGTCTAAG
AAACCATTATTATCATGACATTAACCTATAAAAATAGGCGTATCACGAGGCCCTTTCGTC
